>Addgene plasmid #90709 | HDGF A8.3 gRNA | addgene full sequence | sequence record 183186 | Addgene NGS Result
CCGCCTTTGAGTGAGCTGATACCGCTCGCCGCAGCCGAACGACCGAGCGCAGCGAGTCAGTGAGCGAGGA
AGCGGAAGAGCGCCCAATACGCAAACCGCCTCTCCCCGCGCGTTGGCCGATTCATTAATGCAGCTGGCAC
GACAGGTTTCCCGACTGGAAAGCGGGCAGTGAGCGCAACGCAATTAATGTGAGTTAGCTCACTCATTAGG
CACCCCAGGCTTTACACTTTATGCTTCCGGCTCGTATGTTGTGTGGAATTGTGAGCGGATAACAATTTCA
CACAGGAAACAGCTATGACCATGATTACGCCAAGCGCGCAATTAACCCTCACTAAAGGGAACAAAAGCTG
GAGCTGCAAGCTTAATGTAGTCTTATGCAATACTCTTGTAGTCTTGCAACATGGTAACGATGAGTTAGCA
ACATGCCTTACAAGGAGAGAAAAAGCACCGTGCATGCCGATTGGTGGAAGTAAGGTGGTACGATCGTGCC
TTATTAGGAAGGCAACAGACGGGTCTGACATGGATTGGACGAACCACTGAATTGCCGCATTGCAGAGATA
TTGTATTTAAGTGCCTAGCTCGATACATAAACGGGTCTCTCTGGTTAGACCAGATCTGAGCCTGGGAGCT
CTCTGGCTAACTAGGGAACCCACTGCTTAAGCCTCAATAAAGCTTGCCTTGAGTGCTTCAAGTAGTGTGT
GCCCGTCTGTTGTGTGACTCTGGTAACTAGAGATCCCTCAGACCCTTTTAGTCAGTGTGGAAAATCTCTA
GCAGTGGCGCCCGAACAGGGACTTGAAAGCGAAAGGGAAACCAGAGGAGCTCTCTCGACGCAGGACTCGG
CTTGCTGAAGCGCGCACGGCAAGAGGCGAGGGGCGGCGACTGGTGAGTACGCCAAAAATTTTGACTAGCG
GAGGCTAGAAGGAGAGAGATGGGTGCGAGAGCGTCAGTATTAAGCGGGGGAGAATTAGATCGCGATGGGA
AAAAATTCGGTTAAGGCCAGGGGGAAAGAAAAAATATAAATTAAAACATATAGTATGGGCAAGCAGGGAG
CTAGAACGATTCGCAGTTAATCCTGGCCTGTTAGAAACATCAGAAGGCTGTAGACAAATACTGGGACAGC
TACAACCATCCCTTCAGACAGGATCAGAAGAACTTAGATCATTATATAATACAGTAGCAACCCTCTATTG
TGTGCATCAAAGGATAGAGATAAAAGACACCAAGGAAGCTTTAGACAAGATAGAGGAAGAGCAAAACAAA
AGTAAGACCACCGCACAGCAAGCGGCCGCTGATCTTCAGACCTGGAGGAGGAGATATGAGGGACAATTGG
AGAAGTGAATTATATAAATATAAAGTAGTAAAAATTGAACCATTAGGAGTAGCACCCACCAAGGCAAAGA
GAAGAGTGGTGCAGAGAGAAAAAAGAGCAGTGGGAATAGGAGCTTTGTTCCTTGGGTTCTTGGGAGCAGC
AGGAAGCACTATGGGCGCAGCGTCAATGACGCTGACGGTACAGGCCAGACAATTATTGTCTGGTATAGTG
CAGCAGCAGAACAATTTGCTGAGGGCTATTGAGGCGCAACAGCATCTGTTGCAACTCACAGTCTGGGGCA
TCAAGCAGCTCCAGGCAAGAATCCTGGCTGTGGAAAGATACCTAAAGGATCAACAGCTCCTGGGGATTTG
GGGTTGCTCTGGAAAACTCATTTGCACCACTGCTGTGCCTTGGAATGCTAGTTGGAGTAATAAATCTCTG
GAACAGATTTGGAATCACACGACCTGGATGGAGTGGGACAGAGAAATTAACAATTACACAAGCTTAATAC
ACTCCTTAATTGAAGAATCGCAAAACCAGCAAGAAAAGAATGAACAAGAATTATTGGAATTAGATAAATG
GGCAAGTTTGTGGAATTGGTTTAACATAACAAATTGGCTGTGGTATATAAAATTATTCATAATGATAGTA
GGAGGCTTGGTAGGTTTAAGAATAGTTTTTGCTGTACTTTCTATAGTGAATAGAGTTAGGCAGGGATATT
CACCATTATCGTTTCAGACCCACCTCCCAACCCCGAGGGGACCCAGAGAGGGCCTATTTCCCATGATTCC
TTCATATTTGCATATACGATACAAGGCTGTTAGAGAGATAATTAGAATTAATTTGACTGTAAACACAAAG
ATATTAGTACAAAATACGTGACGTAGAAAGTAATAATTTCTTGGGTAGTTTGCAGTTTTAAAATTATGTT
TTAAAATGGACTATCATATGCTTACCGTAACTTGAAAGTATTTCGATTTCTTGGCTTTATATATCTTGTG
GAAAGGACGAAACACCGTCTCCTTGGATTCCTCGTAAGTTTAAGAGCTATGCTGGAAACAGCATAGCAAG
TTTAAATAAGGCTAGTCCGTTATCAACTTGAAAAAGTGGCACCGAGTCGGTGCTTTTTTTGAATTCTAGA
TCTTGAGACAAATGGCAGTATTCATCCACAATTTTAAAAGAAAAGGGGGGATTGGGGGGTACAGTGCAGG
GGAAAGAATAGTAGACATAATAGCAACAGACATACAAACTAAAGAATTACAAAAACAAATTACAAAAATT
CAAAATTTTCGGGTTTATTACAGGGACAGCAGAGATCCACTTTGGCGCCGGCTCGAGTGGCTCCGGTGCC
CGTCAGTGGGCAGAGCGCACATCGCCCACAGTCCCCGAGAAGTTGGGGGGAGGGGTCGGCAATTGAACCG
GTGCCTAGAGAAGGTGGCGCGGGGTAAACTGGGAAAGTGATGTCGTGTACTGGCTCCGCCTTTTTCCCGA
GGGTGGGGGAGAACCGTATATAAGTGCAGTAGTCGCCGTGAACGTTCTTTTTCGCAACGGGTTTGCCGCC
AGAACACAGGTGTCGTGACGCGGGATCCGCCACCATGACCGAGTACAAGCCCACGGTGCGCCTCGCCACC
CGCGACGACGTCCCCAGGGCCGTACGCACCCTCGCCGCCGCGTTCGCCGACTACCCCGCCACGCGCCACA
CCGTCGATCCGGACCGCCACATCGAGCGGGTCACCGAGCTGCAAGAACTCTTCCTCACGCGCGTCGGGCT
CGACATCGGCAAGGTGTGGGTCGCGGACGACGGCGCCGCGGTGGCGGTCTGGACCACGCCGGAGAGCGTC
GAAGCGGGGGCGGTGTTCGCCGAGATCGGCCCGCGCATGGCCGAGTTGAGCGGTTCCCGGCTGGCCGCGC
AGCAACAGATGGAAGGCCTCCTGGCGCCGCACCGGCCCAAGGAGCCCGCGTGGTTCCTGGCCACCGTCGG
AGTCTCGCCCGACCACCAGGGCAAGGGTCTGGGCAGCGCCGTCGTGCTCCCCGGAGTGGAGGCGGCCGAG
CGCGCCGGGGTGCCCGCCTTCCTGGAGACCTCCGCGCCCCGCAACCTCCCCTTCTACGAGCGGCTCGGCT
TCACCGTCACCGCCGACGTCGAGGTGCCCGAAGGACCGCGCACCTGGTGCATGACCCGCAAGCCCGGTGC
CTGAACGCGTTAAGTCGACAATCAACCTCTGGATTACAAAATTTGTGAAAGATTGACTGGTATTCTTAAC
TATGTTGCTCCTTTTACGCTATGTGGATACGCTGCTTTAATGCCTTTGTATCATGCTATTGCTTCCCGTA
TGGCTTTCATTTTCTCCTCCTTGTATAAATCCTGGTTGCTGTCTCTTTATGAGGAGTTGTGGCCCGTTGT
CAGGCAACGTGGCGTGGTGTGCACTGTGTTTGCTGACGCAACCCCCACTGGTTGGGGCATTGCCACCACC
TGTCAGCTCCTTTCCGGGACTTTCGCTTTCCCCCTCCCTATTGCCACGGCGGAACTCATCGCCGCCTGCC
TTGCCCGCTGCTGGACAGGGGCTCGGCTGTTGGGCACTGACAATTCCGTGGTGTTGTCGGGGAAATCATC
GTCCTTTCCTTGGCTGCTCGCCTGTGTTGCCACCTGGATTCTGCGCGGGACGTCCTTCTGCTACGTCCCT
TCGGCCCTCAATCCAGCGGACCTTCCTTCCCGCGGCCTGCTGCCGGCTCTGCGGCCTCTTCCGCGTCTTC
GCCTTCGCCCTCAGACGAGTCGGATCTCCCTTTGGGCCGCCTCCCCGCGTCGACTTTAAGACCAATGACT
TACAAGGCAGCTGTAGATCTTAGCCACTTTTTAAAAGAAAAGGGGGGACTGGAAGGGCTAATTCACTCCC
AACGAAGACAAGATCTGCTTTTTGCTTGTACTGGGTCTCTCTGGTTAGACCAGATCTGAGCCTGGGAGCT
CTCTGGCTAACTAGGGAACCCACTGCTTAAGCCTCAATAAAGCTTGCCTTGAGTGCTTCAAGTAGTGTGT
GCCCGTCTGTTGTGTGACTCTGGTAACTAGAGATCCCTCAGACCCTTTTAGTCAGTGTGGAAAATCTCTA
GCAGTACGTATAGTAGTTCATGTCATCTTATTATTCAGTATTTATAACTTGCAAAGAAATGAATATCAGA
GAGTGAGAGGAACTTGTTTATTGCAGCTTATAATGGTTACAAATAAAGCAATAGCATCACAAATTTCACA
AATAAAGCATTTTTTTCACTGCATTCTAGTTGTGGTTTGTCCAAACTCATCAATGTATCTTATCATGTCT
GGCTCTAGCTATCCCGCCCCTAACTCCGCCCATCCCGCCCCTAACTCCGCCCAGTTCCGCCCATTCTCCG
CCCCATGGCTGACTAATTTTTTTTATTTATGCAGAGGCCGAGGCCGCCTCGGCCTCTGAGCTATTCCAGA
AGTAGTGAGGAGGCTTTTTTGGAGGCCTAGGGACGTACCCAATTCGCCCTATAGTGAGTCGTATTACGCG
CGCTCACTGGCCGTCGTTTTACAACGTCGTGACTGGGAAAACCCTGGCGTTACCCAACTTAATCGCCTTG
CAGCACATCCCCCTTTCGCCAGCTGGCGTAATAGCGAAGAGGCCCGCACCGATCGCCCTTCCCAACAGTT
GCGCAGCCTGAATGGCGAATGGG
[124 nt withheld, positions 4994-5117]
C
[91 nt withheld, positions 5119-5209]
A
[49 nt withheld, positions 5211-5259]
CCTTTGACGTTGGAGTCCACGTTCTTT
[37 nt withheld, positions 5287-5323]
ACCCTATCTCGGTCTATTCTTTTGATTTATAAGGGATTTTGCCGATTTCGGCCTATTGGTTAAAAAATGA
GCTGATTTAACAAAAATTTAACGCGAATTTTAACAAAATATTAACGCTTACAATTTAGGTGGCACTTTTC
GGGGAAATGTGCGCGGAACCCCTATTTGTTTATTTTTCTAAATACATTCAAATATGTATCCGCTCATGAG
ACAATAACCCTGATAAATGCTTCAATAATATTGAAAAAGGAAGAGTATGAGTATTCAACATTTCCGTGTC
GCCCTTATTCCCTTTTTTGCGGCATTTTGCCTTCCTGTTTTTGCTCACCCAGAAACGCTGGTGAAAGTAA
AAGATGCTGAAGATCAGTTGGGTGCACGAGTGGGTTACATCGAACTGGATCTCAACAGCGGTAAGATCCT
TGAGAGTTTTCGCCCCGAAGAACGTTTTCCAATGATGAGCACTTTTAAAGTTCTGCTATGTGGCGCGGTA
TTATCCCGTATTGACGCCGGGCAAGAGCAACTCGGTCGCCGCATACACTATTCTCAGAATGACTTGGTTG
AGTACTCACCAGTCACAGAAAAGCATCTTACGGATGGCATGACAGTAAGAGAATTATGCAGTGCTGCCAT
AACCATGAGTGATAACACTGCGGCCAACTTACTTCTGACAACGATCGGAGGACCGAAGGAGCTAACCGCT
TTTTTGCACAACATGGGGGATCATGTAACTCGCCTTGATCGTTGGGAACCGGAGCTGAATGAAGCCATAC
CAAACGACGAGCGTGACACCACGATGCCTGTAGCAATGGCAACAACGTTGCGCAAACTATTAACTGGCGA
ACTACTTACTCTAGCTTCCCGGCAACAATTAATAGACTGGATGGAGGCGGATAAAGTTGCAGGACCACTT
CTGCGCTCGGCCCTTCCGGCTGGCTGGTTTATTGCTGATAAATCTGGAGCCGGTGAGCGTGGGTCTCGCG
GTATCATTGCAGCACTGGGGCCAGATGGTAAGCCCTCCCGTATCGTAGTTATCTACACGACGGGGAGTCA
GGCAACTATGGATGAACGAAATAGACAGATCGCTGAGATAGGTGCCTCACTGATTAAGCATTGGTAACTG
TCAGACCAAGTTTACTCATATATACTTTAGATTGATTTAAAACTTCATTTTTAATTTAAAAGGATCTAGG
TGAAGATCCTTTTTGATAATCTCATGACCAAAATCCCTTAACGTGAGTTTTCGTTCCACTGAGCGTCAGA
CCCCGTAGAAAAGATCAAAGGATCTTCTTGAGATCCTTTTTTTCTGCGCGTAATCTGCTGCTTGCAAACA
AAAAAACCACCGCTACCAGCGGTGGTTTGTTTGCCGGATCAAGAGCTACCAACTCTTTTTCCGAAGGTAA
CTGGCTTCAGCAGAGCGCAGATACCAAATACTGTTCTTCTAGTGTAGCCGTAGTTAGGCCACCACTTCAA
GAACTCTGTAGCACCGCCTACATACCTCGCTCTGCTAATCCTGTTACCAGTGGCTGCTGCCAGTGGCGAT
AAGTCGTGTCTTACCGGGTTGGACTCAAGACGATAGTTACCGGATAAGGCGCAGCGGTCGGGCTGAACGG
GGGGTTCGTGCACACAGCCCAGCTTGGAGCGAACGACCTACACCGAACTGAGATACCTACAGCGTGAGCT
ATGAGAAAGCGCCACGCTTCCCGAAGGGAGAAAGGCGGACAGGTATCCGGTAAGCGGCAGGGTCGGAACA
GGAGAGCGCACGAGGGAGCTTCCAGGGGGAAACGCCTGGTATCTTTATAGTCCTGTCGGGTTTCGCCACC
TCTGACTTGAGCGTCGATTTTTGTGATGCTCGTCAGGGGGGCGGAGCCTATGGAAAAACGCCAGCAACGC
GGCCTTTTTACGGTTCCTGGCCTTTTGCTGGCCTTTTGCTCACATGTTCTTTCCTGCGTTATCCCCTGAT
TCTGTGGATAACCGTATTA
Features (pLannotate 1.2.2; 27 found; start..end, strand, type, name):
     80..172     +  CDS            lacI (fragment): lac repressor; lacI; The lac repressor binds to the lac operator to inhibit transcription in E. coli. This inhibition can be relieved by adding lactose or isopropyl-β-D-thiogalactopyranoside (IPTG).
    185..206     +  protein_bind   CAP binding site: CAP binding activates transcription in the presence of cAMP. E. coli catabolite activator protein
    221..251     +  promoter       lac promoter: promoter for the E. coli lac operon
    259..275     +  protein_bind   lac operator: The lac repressor binds to the lac operator to inhibit transcription in E. coli. This inhibition can be relieved by adding lactose or isopropyl-β-D-thiogalactopyranoside (IPTG). lac repressor encoded by lacI
    320..338     +  promoter       T3 promoter: promoter for bacteriophage T3 RNA polymerase
    366..592     +  promoter       RSV promoter: Rous sarcoma virus enhancer/promoter
    593..773     +  LTR            5' LTR (truncated): truncated 5' long terminal repeat (LTR) from HIV-1
    820..945     +  misc_feature   HIV-1 Ψ: packaging signal of human immunodeficiency virus type 1
    929..1292    +  CDS            HIV-1 gag (fragment): gag protein from human immunodeficiency virus 1; gag
   1438..1671    +  misc_feature   RRE: The Rev response element (RRE) of HIV-1 allows for Rev-dependent mRNA export from the nucleus to the cytoplasm.
   2048..2074    +  CDS            Rev (fragment): human immunodeficiency virus 1 (HIV-1) Rev protein; rev; enhances nuclear export of unspliced and incompletely spliced viral mRNAs
   2078..2318    +  promoter       U6 promoter: RNA polymerase III promoter for human U6 snRNA
   2366..2433    +  misc_RNA       tracrRNA (fragment): trans-activating CRISPR RNA for the Streptococcus pyogenes CRISPR/Cas9 system
   2482..2599    +  misc_feature   cPPT/CTS: central polypurine tract and central termination sequence of HIV-1
   2668..2879    +  promoter       EF-1α core promoter: core promoter for human elongation factor EF-1α
   2905..3504    +  CDS            PuroR (fragment): puromycin N-acetyltransferase; pac from Streptomyces; confers resistance to puromycin
   3520..4108    +  misc_feature   WPRE: woodchuck hepatitis virus posttranscriptional regulatory element
   4159..4178    +  misc_feature   cPPT/CTS (fragment): central polypurine tract and central termination sequence of HIV-1
   4180..4413    +  LTR            3' LTR (ΔU3): self-inactivating 3' long terminal repeat (LTR) from HIV-1
   4491..4612    +  polyA_signal   SV40 poly(A) signal: SV40 polyadenylation signal
   4652..4787    +  rep_origin     SV40 ori: SV40 origin of replication
   4808..4826    -  promoter       T7 promoter: promoter for bacteriophage T7 RNA polymerase
   4834..4989    +  CDS            lacZα (fragment): LacZα fragment of β-galactosidase; lacZ fragment
   4994..5422    +  rep_origin     f1 ori (sequence partly withheld): f1 bacteriophage origin of replication; arrow indicates direction of (+) strand synthesis
   5475..5579    +  promoter       AmpR promoter: bla
   5580..6440    +  CDS            AmpR: β-lactamase; bla; confers resistance to ampicillin, carbenicillin, and related antibiotics
   6611..7199    +  rep_origin     ori: high-copy-number ColE1/pMB1/pBR322/pUC origin of replication
