[The description below was written by a language model from this plasmid's Addgene catalogue record and pLannotate feature annotations shown in this document.]
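Description:
HDGF A8.3 gRNA is a third-generation lentiviral CRISPR guide plasmid built on the pLenti-sgRNA backbone. It carries a single guide RNA directed against human HDGF (guide designation A8.3, part of the pKMKO series). It is propagated in E. coli through a high-copy ColE1/pUC-type origin with ampicillin selection from the bla gene. An f1 origin, an SV40 origin and remnants of a lac/lacZα cloning region with T3 and T7 promoters are also present in the backbone. The catalogue lists the empty backbone as 9,151 bp, whereas the sequenced plasmid is 7,302 nt. One likely explanation is loss of a stuffer during cloning, but the record does not explain the difference.

The viral cassette has the usual self-inactivating layout. An RSV promoter drives a truncated HIV-1 5' LTR, so genomic RNA is produced without Tat. This is followed by the Ψ packaging signal with a gag fragment, the RRE for Rev-dependent nuclear export, a cPPT/CTS, a WPRE and a ΔU3 3' LTR, with an SV40 polyadenylation signal downstream.

Within this unit, the human U6 RNA polymerase III promoter expresses the HDGF spacer fused to the S. pyogenes guide scaffold, which is annotated as a tracrRNA fragment. The spacer was inserted between BsmBI sites that were destroyed in cloning. A separate EF-1α core promoter drives puromycin N-acetyltransferase so that transduced mammalian cells can be selected.

No Cas9 is encoded, so the nuclease must be supplied separately in the target cells. The plasmid was deposited as part of a large-scale set of cell-cycle gene knockouts in human cells, and it is used to make lentivirus for Cas9-mediated disruption of HDGF.
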