Addgene plasmid #90709: HDGF A8.3 gRNA
Purpose: 3rd generation lentiviral gRNA plasmid targeting human HDGF
Depositing lab: Iain Cheeseman. Depositing organization: Whitehead Institute for Biomedical Research. Publication: Large-Scale Analysis of CRISPR/Cas9 Cell-Cycle Knockouts Reveals the Diversity of p53-Dependent Responses to Cell-Cycle Defects. McKinley KL, Cheeseman IM. Dev Cell. 2017 Feb 27;40(4):405-420.e2. doi: 10.1016/j.devcel.2017.01.012. Epub 2017 Feb 16. PubMed 28216383.
Backbone
  Vector backbone: pLenti-sgRNA
  Backbone manufacturer: Eric Lander & David Sabatini labs (Addgene plasmid #71409)
  Backbone size w/o insert (bp): 9151
  Vector type: Lentiviral, CRISPR
  Selectable markers: Puromycin
Growth in bacteria
  Bacterial resistance: Ampicillin, 100 μg/mL
  Growth temperature: 37°C
  Growth strain: NEB Stable
  Copy number: Unknown
Gene/Insert
  Gene/Insert name: HDGF (Guide Designation A8.3) (alt name: pKMKO series)
  gRNA/shRNA sequence: CACCgTCTCCTTGGATTCCTCGTAA
  Species: H. sapiens (human)
  Promoter: U6
  Cloning method: Restriction Enzyme; 5′ cloning site BsmBI (destroyed during cloning); 3′ cloning site BsmBI (destroyed during cloning)
  Sequencing primers: 5′ hU6-F (5'-GAGGGCCTATTTCCCATGATT-3'); 3′ EF1a-R (5'-CACGGCGACTACTGCACTTA-3')
Terms and licenses: Academic/Nonprofit Terms; Industry Terms: Not Available to Industry
Depositor comments: Please note that gRNA target sequence listed is not strictly the 20nt spacer sequence, but also contains the 5' BsmBI overhang. For more information about knockout human cell lines generated using this plasmid, please see http://cellcycleknockouts.wi.mit.edu/ .
How to cite: HDGF A8.3 gRNA was a gift from Iain Cheeseman (Addgene plasmid # 90709 ; http://n2t.net/addgene:90709 ; RRID:Addgene_90709)
